Addgene plasmid #148173: pnEA-NpH-DmeIF4E_69-248-I96AI112A_Z
Purpose: Bacterial Expression of DmeIF4E_69-248-I96AI112A
Depositing lab: Elisa Izaurralde. Depositing organization: Max Planck Institute for Developmental Biology. Publication: 4E-BPs require non-canonical 4E-binding motifs and a lateral surface of eIF4E to repress translation. Igreja C, Peter D, Weiler C, Izaurralde E. Nat Commun. 2014 Sep 2;5:4790. doi: 10.1038/ncomms5790. PubMed 25179781.
Backbone
  Vector backbone: Unknown
  Vector type: Bacterial Expression
Growth in bacteria
  Bacterial resistance: Ampicillin, 100 μg/mL
  Growth temperature: 37°C
  Growth strain: DH5alpha
  Copy number: Low Copy
Gene/Insert
  Gene/Insert name: DmeIF4E_69-248-I96AI112A
  Species: D. melanogaster (fly)
  Mutation: 3 silent mutations compared to the sequence given by NCBI:NM_168333.1
  Cloning method: Unknown
Terms and licenses: Academic/Nonprofit Terms; Industry Terms: Not Available to Industry
Depositor comments: Plasmids from this collection were made available to the research community and donated after the lab closed. Please note that the sequence provided by the depositing laboratory may be theoretical/predicted or based on Sanger sequencing results. There may be discrepancies between sequencing results obtained by Addgene and the depositor sequence. If an Addgene verified sequence is not available, please contact before placing your order to request that our lab fully sequence the plasmid.
How to cite: pnEA-NpH-DmeIF4E_69-248-I96AI112A_Z was a gift from Elisa Izaurralde (Addgene plasmid # 148173 ; http://n2t.net/addgene:148173 ; RRID:Addgene_148173)
