[The description below was written by a language model from this plasmid's Addgene catalogue record and pLannotate feature annotations shown in this document.]
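Description:
pnEA-NpH-DmeIF4E_69-248-I96AI112A_Z is a 6,276 nt bacterial expression plasmid for producing a truncated, doubly mutated form of Drosophila melanogaster eIF4E, the mRNA cap-binding translation initiation factor. The catalogue lists the backbone as unknown, but the annotated features show a pET-like, pBR322-derived architecture. It has a ColE1/pMB1-type origin accompanied by the bom region and the rop gene, which fits the recorded low copy number. Selection is through an ampicillin resistance cassette (bla with its own promoter). Several disrupted fragments of the tetracycline resistance gene and its promoter remain as non-functional remnants of the parent vector.

The expression cassette consists of a T7 promoter followed by a lac operator, the phage T7 gene 10 ribosome binding site, the coding region and a T7 terminator. A plasmid-borne lacI gene under its own promoter supplies repressor, so transcription requires a host providing T7 RNA polymerase and can be induced with IPTG. The insert covers residues 69–248 of eIF4E and carries the I96A and I112A substitutions. It also has three silent changes relative to the reference transcript. A short match to a His/TEV-type composite tag lies upstream of the insert, and the "NpH" in the name may point to an N-terminal cleavable His tag, although the record does not define the tag or any protease site. The small downstream hit to a T7 gene 10-derived tag is probably residual vector sequence.

The associated publication concerns how 4E-BPs use non-canonical binding motifs and a lateral surface of eIF4E to repress translation. This suggests the plasmid was made to produce recombinant mutant protein for testing that interaction, although the record itself states only bacterial expression as its purpose.
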