Features (pLannotate 1.2.2; 20 found; start..end, strand, type, name):
    104..208     +  promoter       AmpR promoter: bla
    209..1069    +  CDS            AmpR: β-lactamase; bla; confers resistance to ampicillin, carbenicillin, and related antibiotics
   1240..1828    +  rep_origin     ori: high-copy-number ColE1/pMB1/pBR322/pUC origin of replication
   2014..2156    -  misc_feature   bom: basis of mobility region from pBR322
   2258..2449    -  CDS            rop: Rop protein, which maintains plasmids at low copy number; rop
   2466..2846    +  CDS            YPB1_ECOLX: Protein predicted: Swiss-Prot protein existence level 4. From Escherichia coli.
   3088..3712    -  CDS            TcR (fragment): tetracycline efflux protein; tet; confers resistance to tetracycline
   3727..3748    -  protein_bind   CAP binding site: CAP binding activates transcription in the presence of cAMP. E. coli catabolite activator protein
   3761..4843    -  CDS            lacI: lac repressor; lacI; The lac repressor binds to the lac operator to inhibit transcription in E. coli. This inhibition can be relieved by adding lactose or isopropyl-β-D-thiogalactopyranoside (IPTG).
   4844..4921    -  promoter       lacI promoter: lacI
   4929..5208    -  CDS            TcR (fragment): tetracycline efflux protein; tet; confers resistance to tetracycline
   5230..5248    +  promoter       T7 promoter: promoter for bacteriophage T7 RNA polymerase
   5249..5273    +  protein_bind   lac operator: The lac repressor binds to the lac operator to inhibit transcription in E. coli. This inhibition can be relieved by adding lactose or isopropyl-β-D-thiogalactopyranoside (IPTG). lac repressor encoded by lacI
   5288..5310    +  RBS            RBS: efficient ribosome binding site from bacteriophage T7 gene 10 (Olins and Rangwala, 1989)
   5329..5345    +  CDS            capTEV™ (fragment): composite tag for in vivo biotinylation, TEV protease cleavage, and 6xHis tagging
   5398..5937    +  CDS            eIF4E1 (fragment): IF4E_DROME - Also known as eIF-4E From Drosophila melanogaster (Fruit fly).
   5960..6009    +  CDS            SET1 (fragment): solubility-enhancement tag derived from T7 phage gene 10B
   6017..6064    +  terminator     T7 terminator: transcription terminator for bacteriophage T7 RNA polymerase
   6087..6191    -  CDS            TcR (fragment): tetracycline efflux protein; tet; confers resistance to tetracycline
   6239..6267    -  promoter       tet promoter: E. coli promoter for tetracycline efflux protein gene
>Addgene plasmid #148173 | pnEA-NpH-DmeIF4E_69-248-I96AI112A_Z | depositor full sequence | sequence record 290621 | Full Sequence
TTCTTGAAGACGAAAGGGCCTCGTGATACGCCTATTTTTATAGGTTAATGTCATGATAATAATGGTTTCT
TAGACGTCAGGTGGCACTTTTCGGGGAAATGTGCGCGGAACCCCTATTTGTTTATTTTTCTAAATACATT
CAAATATGTATCCGCTCATGAGACAATAACCCTGATAAATGCTTCAATAATATTGAAAAAGGAAGAGTAT
GAGTATTCAACATTTCCGTGTCGCCCTTATTCCCTTTTTTGCGGCATTTTGCCTTCCTGTTTTTGCTCAC
CCAGAAACGCTGGTGAAAGTAAAAGATGCTGAAGATCAGTTGGGTGCACGAGTGGGTTACATCGAACTGG
ATCTCAACAGCGGTAAGATCCTTGAGAGTTTTCGCCCCGAAGAACGTTTTCCAATGATGAGCACTTTTAA
AGTTCTGCTATGTGGCGCGGTATTATCCCGTGTTGACGCCGGGCAAGAGCAACTCGGTCGCCGCATACAC
TATTCTCAGAATGACTTGGTTGAGTACTCACCAGTCACAGAAAAGCATCTTACGGATGGCATGACAGTAA
GAGAATTATGCAGTGCTGCCATAACCATGAGTGATAACACTGCGGCCAACTTACTTCTGACAACGATCGG
AGGACCGAAGGAGCTAACCGCTTTTTTGCACAACATGGGGGATCATGTAACTCGCCTTGATCGTTGGGAA
CCGGAGCTGAATGAAGCCATACCAAACGACGAGCGTGACACCACGATGCCTGCAGCAATGGCAACAACGT
TGCGCAAACTATTAACTGGCGAACTACTTACTCTAGCTTCCCGGCAACAATTAATAGACTGGATGGAGGC
GGATAAAGTTGCAGGACCACTTCTGCGCTCGGCCCTTCCGGCTGGCTGGTTTATTGCTGATAAATCTGGA
GCCGGTGAGCGTGGGTCTCGCGGTATCATTGCAGCACTGGGGCCAGATGGTAAGCCCTCCCGTATCGTAG
TTATCTACACGACGGGGAGTCAGGCAACTATGGATGAACGAAATAGACAGATCGCTGAGATAGGTGCCTC
ACTGATTAAGCATTGGTAACTGTCAGACCAAGTTTACTCATATATACTTTAGATTGATTTAAAACTTCAT
TTTTAATTTAAAAGGATCTAGGTGAAGATCCTTTTTGATAATCTCATGACCAAAATCCCTTAACGTGAGT
TTTCGTTCCACTGAGCGTCAGACCCCGTAGAAAAGATCAAAGGATCTTCTTGAGATCCTTTTTTTCTGCG
CGTAATCTGCTGCTTGCAAACAAAAAAACCACCGCTACCAGCGGTGGTTTGTTTGCCGGATCAAGAGCTA
CCAACTCTTTTTCCGAAGGTAACTGGCTTCAGCAGAGCGCAGATACCAAATACTGTCCTTCTAGTGTAGC
CGTAGTTAGGCCACCACTTCAAGAACTCTGTAGCACCGCCTACATACCTCGCTCTGCTAATCCTGTTACC
AGTGGCTGCTGCCAGTGGCGATAAGTCGTGTCTTACCGGGTTGGACTCAAGACGATAGTTACCGGATAAG
GCGCAGCGGTCGGGCTGAACGGGGGGTTCGTGCACACAGCCCAGCTTGGAGCGAACGACCTACACCGAAC
TGAGATACCTACAGCGTGAGCTATGAGAAAGCGCCACGCTTCCCGAAGGGAGAAAGGCGGACAGGTATCC
GGTAAGCGGCAGGGTCGGAACAGGAGAGCGCACGAGGGAGCTTCCAGGGGGAAACGCCTGGTATCTTTAT
AGTCCTGTCGGGTTTCGCCACCTCTGACTTGAGCGTCGATTTTTGTGATGCTCGTCAGGGGGGCGGAGCC
TATGGAAAAACGCCAGCAACGCGGCCTTTTTACGGTTCCTGGCCTTTTGCTGGCCTTTTGCTCACATGTT
CTTTCCTGCGTTATCCCCTGATTCTGTGGATAACCGTATTACCGCCTTTGAGTGAGCTGATACCGCTCGC
CGCAGCCGAACGACCGAGCGCAGCGAGTCAGTGAGCGAGGAAGCGGAAGAGCGCCTGATGCGGTATTTTC
TCCTTACGCATCTGTGCGGTATTTCACACCGCATATATGGTGCACTCTCAGTACAATCTGCTCTGATGCC
GCATAGTTAAGCCAGTATACACTCCGCTATCGCTACGTGACTGGGTCATGGCTGCGCCCCGACACCCGCC
AACACCCGCTGACGCGCCCTGACGGGCTTGTCTGCTCCCGGCATCCGCTTACAGACAAGCTGTGACCGTC
TCCGGGAGCTGCATGTGTCAGAGGTTTTCACCGTCATCACCGAAACGCGCGAGGCAGCTGCGGTAAAGCT
CATCAGCGTGGTCGTGAAGCGATTCACAGATGTCTGCCTGTTCATCCGCGTCCAGCTCGTTGAGTTTCTC
CAGAAGCGTTAATGTCTGGCTTCTGATAAAGCGGGCCATGTTAAGGGCGGTTTTTTCCTGTTTGGTCACT
GATGCCTCCGTGTAAGGGGGATTTCTGTTCATGGGGGTAATGATACCGATGAAACGAGAGAGGATGCTCA
CGATACGGGTTACTGATGATGAACATGCCCGGTTACTGGAACGTTGTGAGGGTAAACAACTGGCGGTATG
GATGCGGCGGGACCAGAGAAAAATCACTCAGGGTCAATGCCAGCGCTTCGTTAATACAGATGTAGGTGTT
CCACAGGGTAGCCAGCAGCATCCTGCGATGCAGATCCGGAACATAATGGTGCAGGGCGCTGACTTCCGCG
TTTCCAGACTTTACGAAACACGGAAACCGAAGACCATTCATGTTGTTGCTCAGGTCGCAGACGTTTTGCA
GCAGCAGTCGCTTCACGTTCGCTCGCGTATCGGTGATTCATTCTGCTAACCAGTAAGGCAACCCCGCCAG
CCTAGCCGGGTCCTCAACGACAGGAGCACGATCATGCGCACCCGTGGCCAGGACCCAACGCTGCCCGAGA
TGCGCCGCGTGCGGCTGCTGGAGATGGCGGACGCGATGGATATGTTCTGCCAAGGGTTGGTTTGCGCATT
CACAGTTCTCCGCAAGAATTGATTGGCTCCAATTCTTGGAGTGGTGAATCCGTTAGCGAGGTGCCGCCGG
CTTCCATTCAGGTCGAGGTGGCCCGGCTCCATGCACCGCGACGCAACGCGGGGAGGCAGACAAGGTATAG
GGCGGCGCCTACAATCCATGCCAACCCGTTCCATGTGCTCGCCGAGGCGGCATAAATCGCCGTGACGATC
AGCGGTCCAGTGATCGAAGTTAGGCTGGTAAGAGCCGCGAGCGATCCTTGAAGCTGTCCCTGATGGTCGT
CATCTACCTGCCTGGACAGCATGGCCTGCAACGCGGGCATCCCGATGCCGCCGGAAGCGAGAAGAATCAT
AATGGGGAAGGCCATCCAGCCTCGCGTCGCGAACGCCAGCAAGACGTAGCCCAGCGCGTCGGCCGCCATG
CCGGCGATAATGGCCTGCTTCTCGCCGAAACGTTTGGTGGCGGGACCAGTGACGAAGGCTTGAGCGAGGG
CGTGCAAGATTCCGAATACCGCAAGCGACAGGCCGATCATCGTCGCGCTCCAGCGAAAGCGGTCCTCGCC
GAAAATGACCCAGAGCGCTGCCGGCACCTGTCCTACGAGTTGCATGATAAAGAAGACAGTCATAAGTGCG
GCGACGATAGTCATGCCCCGCGCCCACCGGAAGGAGCTGACTGGGTTGAAGGCTCTCAAGGGCATCGGTC
GAGATCCCGGTGCCTAATGAGTGAGCTAACTTACATTAATTGCGTTGCGCTCACTGCCCGCTTTCCAGTC
GGGAAACCTGTCGTGCCAGCTGCATTAATGAATCGGCCAACGCGCGGGGAGAGGCGGTTTGCGTATTGGG
CGCCAGGGTGGTTTTTCTTTTCACCAGTGAGACGGGCAACAGCTGATTGCCCTTCACCGCCTGGCCCTGA
GAGAGTTGCAGCAAGCGGTCCACGCTGGTTTGCCCCAGCAGGCGAAAATCCTGTTTGATGGTGGTTAACG
GCGGGATATAACATGAGCTGTCTTCGGTATCGTCGTATCCCACTACCGAGATATCCGCACCAACGCGCAG
CCCGGACTCGGTAATGGCGCGCATTGCGCCCAGCGCCATCTGATCGTTGGCAACCAGCATCGCAGTGGGA
ACGATGCCCTCATTCAGCATTTGCATGGTTTGTTGAAAACCGGACATGGCACTCCAGTCGCCTTCCCGTT
CCGCTATCGGCTGAATTTGATTGCGAGTGAGATATTTATGCCAGCCAGCCAGACGCAGACGCGCCGAGAC
AGAACTTAATGGGCCCGCTAACAGCGCGATTTGCTGGTGACCCAATGCGACCAGATGCTCCACGCCCAGT
CGCGTACCGTCTTCATGGGAGAAAATAATACTGTTGATGGGTGTCTGGTCAGAGACATCAAGAAATAACG
CCGGAACATTAGTGCAGGCAGCTTCCACAGCAATGGCATCCTGGTCATCCAGCGGATAGTTAATGATCAG
CCCACTGACGCGTTGCGCGAGAAGATTGTGCACCGCCGCTTTACAGGCTTCGACGCCGCTTCGTTCTACC
ATCGACACCACCACGCTGGCACCCAGTTGATCGGCGCGAGATTTAATCGCCGCGACAATTTGCGACGGCG
CGTGCAGGGCCAGACTGGAGGTGGCAACGCCAATCAGCAACGACTGTTTGCCCGCCAGTTGTTGTGCCAC
GCGGTTGGGAATGTAATTCAGCTCCGCCATCGCCGCTTCCACTTTTTCCCGCGTTTTCGCAGAAACGTGG
CTGGCCTGGTTCACCACGCGGGAAACGGTCTGATAAGAGACACCGGCATACTCTGCGACATCGTATAACG
TTACTGGTTTCACATTCACCACCCTGAATTGACTCTCTTCCGGGCGCTATCATGCCATACCGCGAAAGGT
TTTGCGCCATTCGATGGTGTCCGGGATCTCGACGCTCTCCCTTATGCGACTCCTGCATTAGGAAGCAGCC
CAGTAGTAGGTTGAGGCCGTTGAGCACCGCCGCCGCAAGGAATGGTGCATGCAAGGAGATGGCGCCCAAC
AGTCCCCCGGCCACGGGGCCTGCCACCATACCCACGCCGAAACAAGCGCTCATGAGCCCGAAGTGGCGAG
CCCGATCTTCCCCATCGGTGATGTCGGCGATATAGGCGCCAGCAACCGCACCTGTGGCGCCGGTGATGCC
GGCCACGATGCGTCCGGCGTAGAGGATCGAGATCTCGATCCCGCGAAATTAATACGACTCACTATAGGGG
AATTGTGAGCGGATAACAATTCCCCACTAGTAATAATTTTGTTTAACTTTAAGAAGGAGATATACCATGG
GCAGCAGCCATCATCATCATCATCACAGCAGCGGTACCGGCAGCGGCCTGGAAGTTCTGTTCCAGGGGCC
CCATATGAAACACCCGCTCATGAATGTCTGGACGCTGTGGTACCTTGAAAACGATCGGTCCAAGTCCTGG
GAGGACATGCAAAACGAGGCCACCAGCTTCGATACCGTCGAGGACTTCTGGAGCCTATACAACCACGCCA
AGCCCCCATCAGAGATCAAGCTGGGTAGTGACTACTCGCTATTCAAGAAGAACATTCGTCCCATGTGGGA
GGATGCAGCCAACAAACAGGGCGGTCGTTGGGTAATTACCCTTAACAAAAGCTCCAAGACCGATCTGGAT
AACCTATGGCTCGATGTGCTGCTCTGCCTGATTGGTGAGGCCTTCGATCACTCCGATCAGATCTGCGGCG
CTGTTATAAACATTCGCGGCAAGAGCAACAAGATATCCATCTGGACTGCCGACGGAAACAACGAGGAAGC
TGCCCTTGAGATTGGTCACAAGCTGCGCGATGCCTTGCGTCTGGGACGCAACAACTCGCTGCAGTATCAG
TTGCACAAGGACACGATGGTCAAGCAGGGCTCCAACGTGAAATCGATCTACACTTTGTAGGCTAGCCCTA
GGAGATCCGGCTGCTAACAAAGCCCGAAAGGAAGCTGAGTTGGCTGCTGCCACCGCTGAGCAATAACTAG
CATAACCCCTTGGGGCCTCTAAACGGGTCTTGAGGGGTTTTTTGCTGAAAGGAGGAACTATATCCGGATA
TCCCGCAAGAGGCCCGGCAGTACCGGCATAACCAAGCCTATGCCTACAGCATCCAGGGTGACGGTGCCGA
GGATGACGATGAGCGCATTGTTAGATTTCATACACGGTGCCTGACTGCGTTAGCAATTTAACTGTGATAA
ACTACCGCATTAAAGCTTATCGATGATAAGCTGTCAAACATGAGAA
